>Addgene plasmid #65010 | pLenti-NIrD | addgene partial sequence | sequence record 131406 | pCEP-fwd 5'-AGAGCTCGTTTAGTGAACCG-3'
CTACTGCGGGTTTATATAGACGGTCCTCACGGGATGGGGAAAACCACCACCACGCAACTGCTGGTGGCCC
TGGGTTCGCGCGACGATATCGTCTACGTACCCGAGCCGATGACTTACTGGCAGGTGCTGGGGGCTTCCGA
GACAATCGCGAACATCTACACCACACAACACCGCCTCGACCAGGGTGAGATATCGGCCGGGGACGCGGCG
GTGGTAATGACAAGCGCCCAGATAACAATGGGCATGCCTTATGCCGTGACCGACGCCGTTCTGGCTCCTC
ATATCGGGGGGGAGGCTGGGAGCTCACATGCCCCGCCCCCGGCCCTCACCCTCATCTTCGACCGCCATCC
CATCGCCGCCCTCCTGTGCTACCCGGCCGCGCGATACCTTATGGGCAGCATGACCCCCCAGGCCGTGCTG
GCGTTCGTGGCCCTCATCCCGCCGACCTTGCCCGGCACAAACATCGTGTTGGGGGCCCTTCCGGAGGACA
GACACATCGACCGCCTGGCCAAACGCCAGCGCCCCGGCGAGCGGCTTGACCTGGCTATGCTGGCCGCGAT
TCGCCGCGTTTACGGGCTGCTTGCCAATACGGTGCGGTATCTGCAGGGCGGCGGGTCGTGGCGGGAGGAT
TGGGGACAGCTTTCGGGGACGGCCGTGCCGCCCCAGGGTGCCGAGCCCCAGAGCAACGCGGGCCCACGAC
CCCATATCGGGGACACGTTATTTACCCTGTTTCGGGCCCCCGAGTTGCTGGCCCCCAACGGCGACCTGTA
CAACGTGTTTGCCTGGGCCTTGGACGTCTTGGCCAAACGCCTCCGTCCCATGCACGTCTTTATCCTGGAT
TACGACCAATCGCCCG
