>Addgene plasmid #65010 | pLenti-NIrD | addgene partial sequence | sequence record 131407 | mCherry-R 5'-TTGGTCACCTTCAGCTTGG-3'
TCGCCCTCGCCCTCGATCTCGAACTCGTGGCCGTTCACGGAGCCCTCCATGTGCACCCTTTAAGCGCATG
AACTCCTTGATGATGGCCATGTTATCCTCCTCGCCCTTGCTCACCATTCTAGAGGGGCCGGGGTTCTCCT
CCACGTCGCCGCAGGTCAGCAGGCTGCCTCTGCCCTCGCCGCTGCCGAATTCGTTAGCCTCCCCCATCTC
CCGGGCAAACGTGCGCGCCAGGTCGCAGATCGTCGGTATGGAGCCGGGGGTGGTGACGTGGGTCTGGACC
ATCCCGGAGGTAAGTTGCAGCAGGGCGTCCCGGCAGCCGGCGGGCGATTGGTCGTAATCCAGGATAAAGA
CGTGCATGGGACGGAGGCGTTTGGCCAAGACGTCCAAGGCCCAGGCAAACACGTTGTACAGGTCGCCGTT
GGGGGCCAGCAACTCGGGGGCCCGAAACAGGGTAAATAACGTGTCCCCGATATGGGGTCGTGGGCCCGCG
TTGCTCTGGGGCTCGGCACCCTGGGGCGGCACGGCCGTCCCCGAAAGCTGTCCCCAATCCTCCCGCCACG
ACCCGCCGCCCTGCAGATACCGCACCGTATTGGCAAGCAGCCCGTAAACGCGGCGAATCGCGGCCAGCAT
AGCCAGGTCAAGCCGCTCGCCGGGGCGCTGGCGTTTGGCCAGGCGGTCGATGTGTCTGTCCTCCGGAAGG
GCCCCCAACACGATGTTTGTGCCGGGCAAGGTCGGCGGGATGAGGGCCACGAACGCCAGCACGGCCTGGG
GGGTCATGCTGCCCATAAGGTATCGCGCGGCCGGGTAGCAACAGGAAGGGCGGCGATGGGATGGCGGTCG
AAAATGAAGGTGAGGGCCGGGGGCCGGGGCATGTGAGCTCCCAGCCTTCCCCCCCGATATGAGGAAGCCA
GAACGGCGTCGGGTCACGGCATAAGGCATGCCCATTTGTTATCTGGGCGCTTGT
