>Addgene plasmid #65010 | pLenti-NIrD | addgene partial sequence | sequence record 132801 | blast-R 5'-gctctttcaatgagggtgga-3'
TGGCATGGTTAGTTCTCACCTTGTCGTATTATACTATGCCGATATACTATGCCGATGATTAATTGTCAAC
ACGTGCTCGAGATGTCTGTTTCTGGGGTTGTGAGTCACCCGCCGGATGTCAGAAACCCGCCGGATGTCAG
AAACCCGCCGGATGTCAGAAACCCGCCGGATGTCAGAAACCCGCCGGATGTCAGAAGAATTCACCCGCCG
GATGTCAGAAACCCGCCGGATGTCAGAAACCCGCCGGATGTCAGAAACCCGCCGGATGTCAGAAACCCGC
CGGACTAGTGATTCGAGGTCGACGGTATCGATCTAGTGCAGACGCCGCCGGTACAGCACCACCAGGAGTG
TGACTACCAGCACCCCTGTCACAGCCACCTGGAGCCACAGAGCCCCAGGTGAGGGCCTGTGGCATGGCAC
CTCCCTCTCCTGGAACTTCCGGTCGGCTTGTGGCCTGGGGCCGCCATCCGGGTCCGCAGGTGGCCCAGGG
TTGCCCTCCAGGAGCTGGATGCTGGGGTTCTCAGCCACGTGGATCCCCCCGGGGAGCATGTCAAGGTCAA
AATCGTCAAGAGCGTCAGCAGGCAGCATATCAAGGTCAAAGTCGTCAAGGGCATCGGCTGGGAGCATGTC
TAAGTCAAAATCGTCAAGGGCGTCGGTCGGCCCGCCGCTTTCGCACTTTAGCTGTTTCTCCAGGCCACAT
ATGATTAGTTCCAGGCCGAAAAGGAAGGCAGGTTCGGCTCCCTGCCGGTCGAACAGCTCAATTGCTTGTC
TCAGAAGTGGGGGCATAGAATCGGTGGTAGGTGTCTCTCTTTCCTCTTTTGCTACTTGATGCTCCTGTTC
CTCCAATACGCAGCCCAGTGTAAAGTGGCCCACGGCGGACAGAGCGTACAGTGCGTTCTCCAGGGAGAAG
CCTTGCTGACACAGGAACGCGAGCTGATTTTCCAGGGTTTCGTACTGTTTCTCTGTTGGGCGGGGTGCCG
AGATGCACTTTTAGCCCCGTCGCGATGTGAGA
