[The description below was written by a language model from this plasmid's Addgene catalogue record.]
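Description:
pLenti-NIrD is a lentiviral mammalian expression vector built on the pLenti-CMVMCSSVBsd backbone and designed as an NS3/4A-inducible, rtTA-mediated dual-reporter system for detecting hepatitis C virus infection in living cells. It is maintained in bacteria as a high-copy plasmid under ampicillin selection, and transduced mammalian cells are selected with blasticidin. No feature table accompanies the record, so the viral packaging elements and bacterial origin are not itemised here.

Two expression units work together. In the first, according to the backbone modification notes, a cassette encoding rtTA fused to the C-terminal portion of MAVS (residues 462–540), followed by an IRES, was placed between the SV40 promoter and the blasticidin resistance gene, so sensor and marker are produced from one transcript. The insert field instead lists Tight-TRE as the promoter for this fusion, a discrepancy the record does not resolve. The MAVS fragment carries the NS3/4A cleavage site. By general knowledge, it also supplies the membrane anchor that tethers MAVS to mitochondria, which would keep rtTA out of the nucleus. In the second unit, the original CMV promoter was replaced by the tight-TRE promoter driving delta-TK (a modified HSV thymidine kinase), the Thosea asigna virus 2A peptide and mCherry, which yields two separate proteins from one open reading frame.

The implied logic is that the HCV NS3/4A protease cleaves the fusion in infected cells. This releases rtTA, which, in the presence of a tetracycline-class inducer, activates the TRE promoter. Infected cells then become fluorescent through mCherry and express TK, which typically permits negative selection with nucleoside analogues. The associated publication applies the system to real-time monitoring of HCV infection and high-throughput CRISPR/Cas9 library screening.
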