Addgene plasmid #65010: pLenti-NIrD
Purpose: NS3/4A Inducible rtTA-mediated Dual-reporter system for Hepatitis C Virus (HCV) infection
Depositing lab: Wensheng Wei. Depositing organization: Peking University. Publication: A Dual-Reporter System for Real-Time Monitoring and High-throughput CRISPR/Cas9 Library Screening of the Hepatitis C Virus. Ren Q, Li C, Yuan P, Cai C, Zhang L, Luo GG, Wei W. Sci Rep. 2015 Mar 9;5:8865. doi: 10.1038/srep08865. PubMed 25746010.
Backbone
  Vector backbone: pLenti-CMVMCSSVBsd
  Backbone size w/o insert (bp): 7578
  Modifications to backbone: The CMV promoter was replaced with the tight-TRE promoter and DNA fragments coding delta-TK (a modified version of HSV-TK), 2A (2A of the Thosea asigna virus) and mCherry were concatenated sequentially. rtTA-MAVS(C)-IRES was inserted between the SV40 promoter and the Blasticidin marker gene.
  Vector type: Mammalian Expression, Lentiviral
  Selectable markers: Blasticidin
Growth in bacteria
  Bacterial resistance: Ampicillin, 100 μg/mL
  Growth temperature: 37°C
  Growth strain: Stbl4
  Copy number: High Copy
Gene/Insert 1
  Gene/Insert name: rtTA-MAVS(C) (alt name: reverse tetracycline transactivator-mitochondrial antiviral signalling protein (C-term aa462-540), NS3-4A cleavage site)
  Promoter: Tight-TRE
  Cloning method: Unknown
  Sequencing primers: 5′ none
Gene/Insert 2
  Gene/Insert name: 2A-linked delta-TK
  Promoter: Tight-TRE
  Tag / fusion protein: mCherry (C terminal on insert)
  Cloning method: Unknown
  Sequencing primers: 5′ none
Terms and licenses: Academic/Nonprofit Terms; Industry Terms: Not Available to Industry
How to cite: pLenti-NIrD was a gift from Wensheng Wei (Addgene plasmid # 65010 ; http://n2t.net/addgene:65010 ; RRID:Addgene_65010)
